>Addgene plasmid #67370 | pDEST14-ARF3 | addgene partial sequence | sequence record 118948 | T7 5'-TAATACGACTCACTATAGGG-3'
AAGCAGGCTTAGAAGGAGATAGAACCATGGGCAATATCTTTGGAAACCTTCTCAAGAGCCTGATTGGGAA
GAAGGAGATGCGCATCCTGATGGTGGGCCTGGATGCCGCAGGAAAGACCACCATCCTATACAAGCTGAAA
CTGGGGGAGATCGTCACCACCATCCCTACCATTGGGTTCAATGTGGAGACAGTGGAGTATAAGAACATCA
GCTTTACAGTGTGGGATGTGGGTGGCCAGGACAAGATTCGACCCCTCTGGAGACACTACTTCCAGAACAC
CCAAGGGTTGATATTTGTGGTCGACAGCAATGATCGGGAGCGAGTAAATGAGGCCCGGGAAGAGCTGATG
AGAATGCTGGCGGAGGACGAGCTCCGGGATGCTGTACTCCTTGTCTTTGCAAACAAACAGGATCTGCCTA
ATGCTATGAACGCTGCTGAGATCACAGACAAGCTGGGCCTGCATTCCCTTCGTCACCGTAACTGGTACAT
TCAGGCCACCTGTGCCACCAGCGGGGACGGGCTGTACGAAGGCCTGGACTGGCTGGCCAATCAGCTCAAA
AACAAGAAGTGATAGGACCCAGCTTTCTTGTACAAAGTGGTGATGATCCGGCTGCTAACAAAGCCCGAAA
GGAAGCTGAGTTGGCTGCTGCCACCGCTGAGCAATAACTAGCATAACCCCTTGGGGCCTCTAAACGGGTC
TTGAGGGGTTTTTTGCTGAAAGGAGGAACTATATCCGGATATCCACAGGACGGGTGTGGTCGCCATGATC
GCGTAGTCGATAGTGGCTCCAAGTAGCGAAGCGAGCAGGACTGGGCGGCGGCCAAAAGCGGTCGGACAGT
GCTCCGAGAACGGGTGCGCATAGAAATTGCATCAACGCATATAGCGCTAGCAGCACGCCA
