[The description below was written by a language model from this plasmid's Addgene catalogue record.]
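Description:
pDEST14-ARF3 is a bacterial expression plasmid built on the pDEST14 Gateway destination vector, carrying the human ARF3 open reading frame for production of the protein in E. coli. The insert was introduced by Gateway recombination, which places the coding sequence downstream of a T7 promoter; the use of a T7 terminator sequencing primer at the 3′ end suggests that the cassette is bounded by a T7 terminator as well. Transcription from a T7 promoter depends on T7 RNA polymerase, so expression is normally carried out in a host strain that supplies that polymerase, whereas the plasmid is maintained in a standard cloning strain that lacks it. It is a high-copy plasmid selected with ampicillin. No feature table is available for this entry, so the origin of replication and the exact recombination site scars flanking the insert are not documented here.

The stated purpose is expression of native human Arf3, meaning the protein is intended to be made without an added affinity or epitope tag, and no tags or fusion partners are listed. ARF3 encodes a member of the ARF family of small regulatory GTPases, which are involved in membrane traffic. The plasmid belongs to a larger toolbox of constructs for expressing or knocking down human ARF, ARL and SAR family GTPases, which also includes plasmids for co-expression with N-myristoyltransferases in bacteria. That context is relevant because ARF proteins are normally N-terminally myristoylated, a modification that E. coli does not perform on its own. This construct, as recorded, carries only ARF3. It is suited to producing untagged recombinant Arf3 for purification and biochemical study.
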