Addgene plasmid #67370: pDEST14-ARF3
Purpose: Expression of native hArf3 in E. coli
Depositing lab: Richard Kahn. Depositing organization: Emory University. Publication: Tool box: Plasmids for the expression or knockdown of human ARF Family GTPases (ARF/ARL/SAR) and their co-expression in bacteria with N-myristoyltransferases. Kerr SC, Kahn RA. Cell Logist. 2015 Sep 21;5(3):e1090523. doi: 10.1080/21592799.2015.1090523. eCollection 2015 Jul-Sep. PubMed 27057421.
Backbone
  Vector backbone: pDEST14
  Backbone manufacturer: Life Technologies
  Vector type: Bacterial Expression
Growth in bacteria
  Bacterial resistance: Ampicillin, 100 μg/mL
  Growth temperature: 37°C
  Growth strain: DH5alpha
  Copy number: High Copy
Gene/Insert
  Gene/Insert name: ARF3 (alt name: pRK2s-D14)
  Species: H. sapiens (human)
  Entrez Gene: ARF3
  Promoter: T7
  Cloning method: Gateway Cloning
  Sequencing primers: 5′ T7; 3′ T7-term
Terms and licenses: Academic/Nonprofit Terms; Industry Terms: Not Available to Industry
How to cite: pDEST14-ARF3 was a gift from Richard Kahn (Addgene plasmid # 67370 ; http://n2t.net/addgene:67370 ; RRID:Addgene_67370)
